Addgene plasmid #166127: t1-405
Purpose: For expression of human talin-1 head (residues 1-405) in E. coli. N-terminal His6-tag, Xpress-epitope (DLYDDDDK) and enterokinase cleavage site for tag removal.
Depositing lab: Vesa Hytönen. Depositing organization: Tampere University, BioMediTech. Publication: The F1 loop of the talin head domain acts as a gatekeeper in integrin activation and clustering. Kukkurainen S, Azizi L, Zhang P, Jacquier MC, Baikoghli M, von Essen M, Tuukkanen A, Laitaoja M, Liu X, Rahikainen R, Orlowski A, Janis J, Maatta JAE, Varjosalo M, Vattulainen I, Rog T, Svergun D, Cheng RH, Wu J, Hytonen VP, Wehrle-Haller B. J Cell Sci. 2020 Oct 12;133(19). pii: 133/19/jcs239202. doi: 10.1242/jcs.239202. PubMed 33046605.
Backbone
  Vector backbone: pTrcHis C
  Backbone manufacturer: Thermo Fisher Scientific, Carlsbad, CA
  Total vector size (bp): 5645
  Modifications to backbone: includes an N-terminal hexahistidine tag (MGGSHHHHHHGMASMTGGQQMGRDLYDDDD- KDRWIRPRA) before the insert.
  Vector type: Bacterial Expression
Growth in bacteria
  Bacterial resistance: Ampicillin, 100 μg/mL
  Growth temperature: 37°C
  Growth strain: DH5alpha
  Growth instructions: Use BL21-Star (DE3), or other suitable strain for expression. 37C for 5h growing after induction. At lower temperature can be O/N. IPTG as the inducing agent
  Copy number: High Copy
Gene/Insert
  Gene/Insert name: Tln1Head (1-405) (alt name: talin-1 head)
  Species: H. sapiens (human)
  Insert size (bp): 1218
  Mutation: residues 1-405 only
  Entrez Gene: TLN1 (a.k.a. ILWEQ, TLN, talin-1)
  Tag / fusion protein: His6-tag, Xpress-epitope (DLYDDDDK) and enterokinase cleavage site (N terminal on insert)
Terms and licenses: Academic/Nonprofit Terms; Industry Terms: Not Available to Industry
How to cite: t1-405 was a gift from Vesa Hytönen (Addgene plasmid # 166127 ; http://n2t.net/addgene:166127 ; RRID:Addgene_166127)
