[The description below was written by a language model from this plasmid's Addgene catalogue record and pLannotate feature annotations shown in this document.]
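Description:
t1-405 is a bacterial expression plasmid of about 5.6 kb, built on the commercial pTrcHis C backbone, for producing the head domain of human talin-1 (TLN1, residues 1-405) in E. coli. It replicates from a high-copy ColE1/pMB1-type origin. A pBR322 bom region is present, but only a fragment of rop is annotated. Selection is through the β-lactamase gene (AmpR), which confers ampicillin resistance.

Expression is driven by the trc promoter, a strong trp/lac UV5 hybrid, followed by a lac operator. The plasmid also carries lacI under the lacIq promoter, so it supplies its own repressor, keeping transcription off until IPTG is added. Downstream of the operator lie an rrnG antiterminator and a short minicistron with its own ribosome binding site, both backbone elements intended to improve transcription and translation of the following reading frame. That frame begins with an N-terminal leader containing a hexahistidine tag (which the annotation software labels as a fragment of a composite 6xHis tag), the T7 gene 10 leader peptide and the Xpress epitope. The epitope includes an enterokinase recognition site, so the tag can be cleaved off after purification. The roughly 1.2 kb talin-1 fragment is fused in frame after this leader, and transcription ends at the rrnB T1 and T2 terminators, which follow a 5S rRNA segment.

The construct is meant for IPTG-induced production and His-tag affinity purification of recombinant talin head. The associated study examined how the F1 loop of the talin head regulates integrin activation and clustering.
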