Features (pLannotate 1.2.2; 21 found; start..end, strand, type, name):
      3..20      +  promoter       tet promoter (fragment): E. coli promoter for tetracycline efflux protein gene
     16..117     -  CDS            yciV (fragment): RNAAM_ECOLI - Also known as trpH From Escherichia coli (strain K12).
    193..222     +  promoter       trc promoter: strong E. coli promoter; hybrid between the trp and lac UV5 promoters
    230..246     +  protein_bind   lac operator: The lac repressor binds to the lac operator to inhibit transcription in E. coli. This inhibition can be relieved by adding lactose or isopropyl-β-D-thiogalactopyranoside (IPTG). lac repressor encoded by lacI
    263..332     +  misc_feature   rrnG antiterminator: antiterminator from the E. coli rrnG leader region (Berg et al., 1989)
    383..409     +  CDS            minicistron: synthetic cistron containing a ribosome binding site (Shine-Dalgarno sequence), for enhancing the bacterial expression of a downstream cistron (Schoner, 1997) This first cistron should terminate 3 bp upstream of the ATG for the second cistron.
    425..445     +  CDS            capTEV™ (fragment): composite tag for in vivo biotinylation, TEV protease cleavage, and 6xHis tagging
    446..478     +  CDS            T7 tag (gene 10 leader): leader peptide from bacteriophage T7 gene 10 promotes efficient translation in E. coli
    482..505     +  CDS            Xpress™ tag: Xpress™ epitope tag, including an enterokinase recognition and cleavage site
    530..1744    +  CDS            TLN1 (fragment): TLN1_HUMAN - Also known as KIAA1027, TLN. Experimental evidence at protein level: Swiss-Prot protein existence level 1. Probably involved in connections of major cytoskeletal structures to the plasma membrane. High molecular weight cytoskeletal protein concentrated at regions of cell-substratum contact and, in lymphocytes, at cell-cell contacts (By similarity). From Homo sapiens (Human).
   1767..1785    -  promoter       SP6 promoter: promoter for bacteriophage SP6 RNA polymerase
   1879..1994    +  ncRNA          5S rRNA: Accession: RF00001 - 5S ribosomal RNA
   1998..2084    +  terminator     rrnB T1 terminator: Escherichia coli rrnB; transcription terminator T1 from the E. coli rrnB gene
   2176..2203    +  terminator     rrnB T2 terminator: transcription terminator T2 from the E. coli rrnB gene
   2222..2313    +  promoter       AmpR promoter: bla
   2314..3174    +  CDS            AmpR: β-lactamase; bla; confers resistance to ampicillin, carbenicillin, and related antibiotics
   3345..3933    +  rep_origin     ori: high-copy-number ColE1/pMB1/pBR322/pUC origin of replication
   4119..4259    -  misc_feature   bom: basis of mobility region from pBR322
   4361..4401    -  CDS            rop (fragment): Rop protein, which maintains plasmids at low copy number; rop
   4445..4522    +  promoter       lacIq promoter: lacI (mutant); In the lacIq allele, a single base change in the promoter boosts expression of the lacI gene about 10-fold.
   4523..5605    +  CDS            lacI: lac repressor; lacI; The lac repressor binds to the lac operator to inhibit transcription in E. coli. This inhibition can be relieved by adding lactose or isopropyl-β-D-thiogalactopyranoside (IPTG).
>Addgene plasmid #166127 | t1-405 | addgene full sequence | sequence record 330252 | Addgene NGS Result
GTTTGACAGCTTATCATCGACTGCACGGTGCACCAATGCTTCTGGCGTCAGGCAGCCATCGGAAGCTGTG
GTATGGCTGTGCAGGTCGTAAATCACTGCATAATTCGTGTCGCTCAAGGCGCACTCCCGTTCTGGATAAT
GTTTTTTGCGCCGACATCATAACGGTTCTGGCAAATATTCTGAAATGAGCTGTTGACAATTAATCATCCG
GCTCGTATAATGTGTGGAATTGTGAGCGGATAACAATTTCACACAGGAAACAGCGCCGCTGAGAAAAAGC
GAAGCGGCACTGCTCTTTAACAATTTATCAGACAATCTGTGTGGGCACTCGACCGGAATTATCGATTAAC
TTTATTATTAAAAATTAAAGAGGTATATATTAATGTATCGATTAAATAAGGAGGAATAAACCATGGGGGG
TTCTCATCATCATCATCATCATGGTATGGCTAGCATGACTGGTGGACAGCAAATGGGTCGGGATCTGTAC
GACGATGACGATAAGGATCGATGGATCCGACCTCGAGCCATGGTTGCACTTTCACTGAAGATCAGCATTG
GGAATGTGGTGAAGACGATGCAGTTTGAGCCGTCTACCATGGTGTACGACGCCTGCCGCATCATTCGTGA
GCGGATCCCAGAGGCCCCAGCTGGTCCTCCCAGCGACTTTGGGCTCTTTCTGTCAGATGATGACCCCAAA
AAGGGTATATGGCTGGAGGCTGGGAAAGCTTTGGACTACTACATGCTCCGAAATGGGGACACTATGGAGT
ACAGGAAGAAACAGAGACCCCTGAAGATCCGTATGCTGGATGGAACTGTGAAGACGATCATGGTGGATGA
CTCTAAGACTGTCACTGACATGCTCATGACCATCTGTGCCCGCATTGGCATCACCAATCATGATGAATAT
TCATTGGTTCGAGAGCTGATGGAAGAGAAAAAGGAGGAAATAACAGGGACCTTAAGAAAGGACAAGACAT
TGCTGCGAGATGAAAAGAAGATGGAGAAACTAAAGCAGAAATTGCACACAGATGATGAGTTGAACTGGCT
GGACCATGGTCGGACACTGAGGGAGCAGGGTGTAGAGGAGCACGAGACGCTGCTGCTGCGGAGGAAGTTC
TTTTACTCAGACCAGAATGTGGATTCCCGGGACCCTGTACAGCTGAACCTCCTGTATGTGCAGGCACGAG
ATGACATCCTGAATGGCTCCCACCCTGTCTCCTTTGACAAGGCCTGTGAGTTTGCTGGCTTCCAATGCCA
GATCCAGTTTGGGCCCCACAATGAGCAGAAGCACAAGGCTGGCTTCCTTGACCTGAAGGACTTCCTGCCC
AAGGAGTATGTGAAGCAGAAGGGAGAGCGTAAGATCTTCCAGGCACACAAGAATTGTGGGCAGATGAGTG
AGATTGAGGCCAAGGTCCGCTACGTGAAGCTAGCCCGTTCTCTCAAGACTTACGGTGTCTCCTTCTTCCT
GGTGAAGGAAAAAATGAAAGGGAAGAACAAGCTAGTGCCCAGGCTTCTGGGCATCACCAAGGAGTGTGTG
ATGCGAGTGGATGAGAAGACCAAGGAAGTGATCCAGGAGTGGAACCTCACCAACATCAAACGCTGGGCTG
CGTCTCCCAAAAGCTTCACCCTGGATTTTGGAGATTACCAAGATGGCTATTACTCAGTACAGACAACTGA
AGGGGAGCAGATTGCACAGCTCATTGCCGGCTACATCGATATCATCCTGAAGAAGAAAAAAAGCTAATGA
GTCTAGAGGGCCCTATTCTATAGTGTCACCTAAATGCTAAAGCTTGGCTGTTTTGGCGGATGAGAGAAGA
TTTTCAGCCTGATACAGATTAAATCAGAACGCAGAAGCGGTCTGATAAAACAGAATTTGCCTGGCGGCAG
TAGCGCGGTGGTCCCACCTGACCCCATGCCGAACTCAGAAGTGAAACGCCGTAGCGCCGATGGTAGTGTG
GGGTCTCCCCATGCGAGAGTAGGGAACTGCCAGGCATCAAATAAAACGAAAGGCTCAGTCGAAAGACTGG
GCCTTTCGTTTTATCTGTTGTTTGTCGGTGAACGCTCTCCTGAGTAGGACAAATCCGCCGGGAGCGGATT
TGAACGTTGCGAAGCAACGGCCCGGAGGGTGGCGGGCAGGACGCCCGCCATAAACTGCCAGGCATCAAAT
TAAGCAGAAGGCCATCCTGACGGATGGCCTTTTTGCGTTTCTACAAACTCTTTTGTTTATTTTTCTAAAT
ACATTCAAATATGTATCCGCTCATGAGACAATAACCCTGATAAATGCTTCAATAATATTGAAAAAGGAAG
AGTATGAGTATTCAACATTTCCGTGTCGCCCTTATTCCCTTTTTTGCGGCATTTTGCCTTCCTGTTTTTG
CTCACCCAGAAACGCTGGTGAAAGTAAAAGATGCTGAAGATCAGTTGGGTGCACGAGTGGGTTACATCGA
ACTGGATCTCAACAGCGGTAAGATCCTTGAGAGTTTTCGCCCCGAAGAACGTTTTCCAATGATGAGCACT
TTTAAAGTTCTGCTATGTGGCGCGGTATTATCCCGTGTTGACGCCGGGCAAGAGCAACTCGGTCGCCGCA
TACACTATTCTCAGAATGACTTGGTTGAGTACTCACCAGTCACAGAAAAGCATCTTACGGATGGCATGAC
AGTAAGAGAATTATGCAGTGCTGCCATAACCATGAGTGATAACACTGCGGCCAACTTACTTCTGACAACG
ATCGGAGGACCGAAGGAGCTAACCGCTTTTTTGCACAACATGGGGGATCATGTAACTCGCCTTGATCGTT
GGGAACCGGAGCTGAATGAAGCCATACCAAACGACGAGCGTGACACCACGATGCCTGTAGCAATGGCAAC
AACGTTGCGCAAACTATTAACTGGCGAACTACTTACTCTAGCTTCCCGGCAACAATTAATAGACTGGATG
GAGGCGGATAAAGTTGCAGGACCACTTCTGCGCTCGGCCCTTCCGGCTGGCTGGTTTATTGCTGATAAAT
CTGGAGCCGGTGAGCGTGGGTCTCGCGGTATCATTGCAGCACTGGGGCCAGATGGTAAGCCCTCCCGTAT
CGTAGTTATCTACACGACGGGGAGTCAGGCAACTATGGATGAACGAAATAGACAGATCGCTGAGATAGGT
GCCTCACTGATTAAGCATTGGTAACTGTCAGACCAAGTTTACTCATATATACTTTAGATTGATTTAAAAC
TTCATTTTTAATTTAAAAGGATCTAGGTGAAGATCCTTTTTGATAATCTCATGACCAAAATCCCTTAACG
TGAGTTTTCGTTCCACTGAGCGTCAGACCCCGTAGAAAAGATCAAAGGATCTTCTTGAGATCCTTTTTTT
CTGCGCGTAATCTGCTGCTTGCAAACAAAAAAACCACCGCTACCAGCGGTGGTTTGTTTGCCGGATCAAG
AGCTACCAACTCTTTTTCCGAAGGTAACTGGCTTCAGCAGAGCGCAGATACCAAATACTGTCCTTCTAGT
GTAGCCGTAGTTAGGCCACCACTTCAAGAACTCTGTAGCACCGCCTACATACCTCGCTCTGCTAATCCTG
TTACCAGTGGCTGCTGCCAGTGGCGATAAGTCGTGTCTTACCGGGTTGGACTCAAGACGATAGTTACCGG
ATAAGGCGCAGCGGTCGGGCTGAACGGGGGGTTCGTGCACACAGCCCAGCTTGGAGCGAACGACCTACAC
CGAACTGAGATACCTACAGCGTGAGCTATGAGAAAGCGCCACGCTTCCCGAAGGGAGAAAGGCGGACAGG
TATCCGGTAAGCGGCAGGGTCGGAACAGGAGAGCGCACGAGGGAGCTTCCAGGGGGAAACGCCTGGTATC
TTTATAGTCCTGTCGGGTTTCGCCACCTCTGACTTGAGCGTCGATTTTTGTGATGCTCGTCAGGGGGGCG
GAGCCTATGGAAAAACGCCAGCAACGCGGCCTTTTTACGGTTCCTGGCCTTTTGCTGGCCTTTTGCTCAC
ATGTTCTTTCCTGCGTTATCCCCTGATTCTGTGGATAACCGTATTACCGCCTTTGAGTGAGCTGATACCG
CTCGCCGCAGCCGAACGACCGAGCGCAGCGAGTCAGTGAGCGAGGAAGCGGAAGAGCGCCTGATGCGGTA
TTTTCTCCTTACGCATCTGTGCGGTATTTCACACCGCATATGGTGCACTCTCAGTACAATCTGCTCTGAT
GCCGCATAGTTAAGCCAGTATACACTCCGCTATCGCTACGTGACTGGGTCATGGCTGCGCCCCGACACCC
GCCAACACCCGCTGACGCGCCCTGACGGGCTTGTCTGCTCCCGGCATCCGCTTACAGACAAGCTGTGACC
GTCTCCGGGAGCTGCATGTGTCAGAGGTTTTCACCGTCATCACCGAAACGCGCGAGGCAGCAGATCAATT
CGCGCGCGAAGGCGAAGCGGCATGCATTTACGTTGACACCATCGAATGGTGCAAAACCTTTCGCGGTATG
GCATGATAGCGCCCGGAAGAGAGTCAATTCAGGGTGGTGAATGTGAAACCAGTAACGTTATACGATGTCG
CAGAGTATGCCGGTGTCTCTTATCAGACCGTTTCCCGCGTGGTGAACCAGGCCAGCCACGTTTCTGCGAA
AACGCGGGAAAAAGTGGAAGCGGCGATGGCGGAGCTGAATTACATTCCCAACCGCGTGGCACAACAACTG
GCGGGCAAACAGTCGTTGCTGATTGGCGTTGCCACCTCCAGTCTGGCCCTGCACGCGCCGTCGCAAATTG
TCGCGGCGATTAAATCTCGCGCCGATCAACTGGGTGCCAGCGTGGTGGTGTCGATGGTAGAACGAAGCGG
CGTCGAAGCCTGTAAAGCGGCGGTGCACAATCTTCTCGCGCAACGCGTCAGTGGGCTGATCATTAACTAT
CCGCTGGATGACCAGGATGCCATTGCTGTGGAAGCTGCCTGCACTAATGTTCCGGCGTTATTTCTTGATG
TCTCTGACCAGACACCCATCAACAGTATTATTTTCTCCCATGAAGACGGTACGCGACTGGGCGTGGAGCA
TCTGGTCGCATTGGGTCACCAGCAAATCGCGCTGTTAGCGGGCCCATTAAGTTCTGTCTCGGCGCGTCTG
CGTCTGGCTGGCTGGCATAAATATCTCACTCGCAATCAAATTCAGCCGATAGCGGAACGGGAAGGCGACT
GGAGTGCCATGTCCGGTTTTCAACAAACCATGCAAATGCTGAATGAGGGCATCGTTCCCACTGCGATGCT
GGTTGCCAACGATCAGATGGCGCTGGGCGCAATGCGCGCCATTACCGAGTCCGGGCTGCGCGTTGGTGCG
GATATCTCGGTAGTGGGATACGACGATACCGAAGACAGCTCATGTTATATCCCGCCGTTAACCACCATCA
AACAGGATTTTCGCCTGCTGGGGCAAACCAGCGTGGACCGCTTGCTGCAACTCTCTCAGGGCCAGGCGGT
GAAGGGCAATCAGCTGTTGCCCGTCTCACTGGTGAAAAGAAAAACCACCCTGGCGCCCAATACGCAAACC
GCCTCTCCCCGCGCGTTGGCCGATTCATTAATGCAGCTGGCACGACAGGTTTCCCGACTGGAAAGCGGGC
AGTGAGCGCAACGCAATTAATGTAAGTTAGCGCGAATTGATCTG
